Addgene plasmid #135585: pJPS2951
Purpose: SNR6 has UU at position 105–106 deleted
Depositing lab: Jonathan Staley. Depositing organization: University of Chicago. Publication: Termination of pre-mRNA splicing requires that the ATPase and RNA unwindase Prp43p acts on the catalytic snRNA U6. Toroney R, Nielsen KH, Staley JP. Genes Dev. 2019 Sep 26. pii: gad.328294.119. doi: 10.1101/gad.328294.119. PubMed 31558568.
Backbone
  Vector backbone: pSE358
  Vector type: Yeast Expression
  Selectable markers: TRP1
Growth in bacteria
  Bacterial resistance: Ampicillin, 100 μg/mL
  Growth temperature: 37°C
  Growth strain: DH5alpha
  Copy number: Low Copy
Gene/Insert
  Gene/Insert name: snR6
  Species: S. cerevisiae (budding yeast)
  Mutation: U6Δ2 has UU at position 105–106 deleted
  Entrez Gene: snR6 (a.k.a. snR6)
  Promoter: Native
  Cloning method: Unknown
  Sequencing primers: 5′ M13 fwd
Resource information
  A portion of this plasmid was derived from a plasmid made by: This plasmid is based on pSX6 that is deposited in Addgene. pSX6 was used as the parental plasmid for site directed mutagenesis to introduce internal deletions with U6
Terms and licenses: Academic/Nonprofit Terms; Industry Terms: Not Available to Industry
How to cite: pJPS2951 was a gift from Jonathan Staley (Addgene plasmid # 135585 ; http://n2t.net/addgene:135585 ; RRID:Addgene_135585)
