[The description below was written by a language model from this plasmid's Addgene catalogue record and pLannotate feature annotations shown in this document.]
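Description:
pJPS2951 is a yeast–E. coli shuttle plasmid built on the pSE358 backbone that carries a mutant allele of SNR6, the Saccharomyces cerevisiae gene for the U6 spliceosomal snRNA. In bacteria it is propagated through a ColE1/pUC-type origin and selected with ampicillin via the bla (AmpR) gene. In yeast it is maintained through a CEN4 centromere, which keeps it at low, stable copy number, and is selected by tryptophan prototrophy through the TRP1 marker and its own promoter. The feature table does not annotate a yeast replication origin separately. The catalogue lists the plasmid as low copy, although the annotated bacterial origin is of the high-copy type. Remnants of cloning-vector sequence are also present, including lac promoter/operator elements, lacZα, lacI and tetracycline-resistance fragments, polylinker pieces and a partial bom site, none of which appear to be functional parts of the design.

The payload is a genomic SNR6 fragment expressed from its native promoter, with the U6 ncRNA annotated near the start of the sequence record. It is flanked by short stretches matching yeast open reading frames, which may be neighbouring genomic sequence carried along with the insert. The allele, designated U6Δ2, lacks the two uridines at positions 105–106, near the 3′ end of the snRNA. It was made by site-directed mutagenesis of the parental plasmid pSX6, as part of a series of internal U6 deletions. The associated study examined how the ATPase and RNA unwindase Prp43p acts on U6 to terminate pre-mRNA splicing, so this construct serves to express the shortened U6 variant in yeast to test the contribution of this region to that process.
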