Features (pLannotate 1.2.2; 18 found; start..end, strand, type, name):
      9..112     +  ncRNA          U6: Accession: RF00026 - U6 spliceosomal RNA
    434..628     -  CDS            YL108_YEAST (fragment): Experimental evidence at protein level: Swiss-Prot protein existence level 1. From Saccharomyces cerevisiae (strain ATCC 204508 / S288c) (Baker's yeast).
    628..652     +  misc_feature   MCS (fragment): pBluescript multiple cloning site
    668..822     +  CDS            lacZα (fragment): LacZα fragment of β-galactosidase; lacZ fragment
    828..879     -  misc_feature   bom (fragment): basis of mobility region from pBR322
   1200..1492    -  misc_feature   CEN4: S. cerevisiae CEN4 centromere
   1785..2459    -  CDS            TRP1: phosphoribosylanthranilate isomerase, required for tryptophan biosynthesis; S. cerevisiae TRP1; yeast auxotrophic marker
   2460..2561    -  promoter       TRP1 promoter: S. cerevisiae TRP1
   2664..2768    +  promoter       AmpR promoter: bla
   2769..3629    +  CDS            AmpR: β-lactamase; bla; confers resistance to ampicillin, carbenicillin, and related antibiotics
   3800..4388    +  rep_origin     ori: high-copy-number ColE1/pMB1/pBR322/pUC origin of replication
   4571..4663    +  CDS            lacI (fragment): lac repressor; lacI; The lac repressor binds to the lac operator to inhibit transcription in E. coli. This inhibition can be relieved by adding lactose or isopropyl-β-D-thiogalactopyranoside (IPTG).
   4676..4697    +  protein_bind   CAP binding site: CAP binding activates transcription in the presence of cAMP. E. coli catabolite activator protein
   4712..4742    +  promoter       lac promoter: promoter for the E. coli lac operon
   4750..4766    +  protein_bind   lac operator: The lac repressor binds to the lac operator to inhibit transcription in E. coli. This inhibition can be relieved by adding lactose or isopropyl-β-D-thiogalactopyranoside (IPTG). lac repressor encoded by lacI
   4799..4825    +  misc_feature   MCS (fragment): pUC18/19 multiple cloning site
   4844..5038    +  CDS            TcR (fragment): tetracycline efflux protein; tet; confers resistance to tetracycline
   5129..5449    +  CDS            YE11_YEAST: Experimental evidence at transcript level: Swiss-Prot protein existence level 2. From Saccharomyces cerevisiae (strain ATCC 204508 / S288c) (Baker's yeast).
>Addgene plasmid #135585 | pJPS2951 | addgene full sequence | sequence record 272496 | Addgene NGS Result
GTTCGCGAAGTAACCCTTCGTGGACATTTGGTCAATTTGAAACAATACAGAGATGATCAGCAGTTCCCCT
GCATAAGGATGAACCGTTTTACAAAGAGATTTATCGTTTTTTTTTTATCCTCGAGTGAAGTATCGTGACT
TGTACATTTGAAGATACCCAGCGTACAGCAGTGTATCTTTATCTTCCTGTATGATATAGATAACTAACAT
CTCGAATAGAAAATTGTCTCGCGTTCGAACCTAAGCCTTTGCTATCGGTTGAACATAGAAGACCGCGTGA
TTCATTTTAGTGCGTAAGAATGCTATTAGTACTTATGTGCTTTATGAATGTGAATATTGTTACAGCTATG
CAATGGTACGATCATACTCTGAACGATCCATTTAAATTATATATGTCAAACAGAAGAGAAAGGTTTTTTT
ATTGAAGATTTCACAGAAAATCAATCATTTTGCAATATTCCTTCGTCCCAGAGAAGGTTTCGGCTTTTAC
AGCAACGAGAATGATTCTTCCATTATTTGTACCTAGCTTCCACATGGATTTCGATAAGTGTAGTTTCAAA
CCATGAACGCAATTCAAAACTTTCAAATTGGTGCAATCCAAGACCCTCCCTTTACATTTGGAGTCGTTAT
CAAGCTTATCGATACCGTCGACGGATCCGAAGCTTGGCACTGGCCGTCGTTTTACAACGTCGTGACTGGG
AAAACCCTGGCGTTACCCAACTTAATCGCCTTGCAGCACATCCCCCTTTCGCCAGCTGGCGTAATAGCGA
AGAGGCCCGCACCGATCGCCCTTCCCAACAGTTGCGCAGCCTGAATGGCGAATGGCGCCTGATGCGGTAT
TTTCTCCTTACGCATCTGTGCGGTATTTCACACCGCATAACTAGCTTTTAACTTGTATCCTAGGTTATCT
ATGCTGTCTCACCATAGAGAATATTACCTATTTCAGAATGTATGTCCATGATTCGCCGGGTAAATACATA
TAATACACAAATCTGGCTTAATAAAGTCTATAATATATCTCATAAAGAAGTGCTAAATTGGCTAGTGCTA
TATATTTTTAAGAAAATTTCTTTTGACTAAGTCCATATCGACTTTGTAAAAGTTCACATTAGCATACATA
TATTACACGAGCCAGAAATAGTAACTTTTGCCTAAATCACAAATTGCAAAATTTAATTGCTTGCAAAAGG
TCACATGCTTATAATCAACTTTTTTAAAAATTTAAAATACTTTTTTATTTTTTATTTTTAAACATAAATG
AAATAATTTATTTATTGTTTATGATTACCGAAACATAAAACCTGCTCAAGAAAAAGAAACTGTTTTGTCC
TTGGAAAAAAAGCACTACCTAGGAGCGGCCAAAATGCCGAGGCTTTCATAGCTTAAACTCTTTACAGAAA
ATAGGCATTATAGATCAGTTCGAGTTTTCTTATTCTTCCTTCCGGTTTTATCGTCACAGTTTTACAGTAA
ATAAGTATCACCTCTTAGAGTTGGCGGTTGTTTGCAAGACCGAGAAAAGGCTAGCAAGAATCGGGTCATT
GTAGCGTATGCGCCTGTGAACATTCTCTTCAACAAGTTTGATTCCATTGCGGTGAAATGGTAAAAGTCAA
CCCCCTGCGATGTATATTTTCCTGTACAATCAATCAAAAAGCCAAATGATTTAGCATTATCTTTACATCT
TGTTATTTTACAGATTTTATGTTTAGATCTTTTATGCTTGCTTTTCAAAAGGCCTGCAGGCAAGTGCACA
AACAATACTTAAATAAATACTACTCAGTAATAACCTATTTCTTAGCATTTTTGACGAAATTTGCTATTTT
GTTAGAGTCTTTTACACCATTTGTCTCCACACCTCCGCTTACATCAACACCAATAACGCCATTTAATCTA
AGCGCATCACCAACATTTTCTGGCGTCAGTCCACCAGCTAACATAAAATGTAAGCTTTCGGGGCTCTCTT
GCCTTCCAACCCAGTCAGAAATCGAGTTCCAATCCAAAAGTTCACCTGTCCCACCTGCTTCTGAATCAAA
CAAGGGAATAAACGAATGAGGTTTCTGTGAAGCTGCACTGAGTAGTATGTTGCAGTCTTTTGGAAATACG
AGTCTTTTAATAACTGGCAAACCGAGGAACTCTTGGTATTCTTGCCACGACTCATCTCCATGCAGTTGGA
CGATATCAATGCCGTAATCATTGACCAGAGCCAAAACATCCTCCTTAGGTTGATTACGAAACACGCCAAC
CAAGTATTTCGGAGTGCCTGAACTATTTTTATATGCTTTTACAAGACTTGAAATTTTCCTTGCAATAACC
GGGTCAATTGTTCTCTTTCTATTGGGCACACATATAATACCCAGCAAGTCAGCATCGGAATCTAGAGCAC
ATTCTGCGGCCTCTGTGCTCTGCAAGCCGCAAACTTTCACCAATGGACCAGAACTACCTGTGAAATTAAT
AACAGACATACTCCAAGCTGCCTTTGTGTGCTTAATCACGTATACTCACGTGCTCAATAGTCACCAATGC
CCTCCCTCTTGGCCCTCTCCTTTTCTTTTTTCGACCGAATTTCTTGAAGACGAAAGGGCCTCGTGATACG
CCTATTTTTATAGGTTAATGTCATGATAATAATGGTTTCTTAGACGTCAGGTGGCACTTTTCGGGGAAAT
GTGCGCGGAACCCCTATTTGTTTATTTTTCTAAATACATTCAAATATGTATCCGCTCATGAGACAATAAC
CCTGATAAATGCTTCAATAATATTGAAAAAGGAAGAGTATGAGTATTCAACATTTCCGTGTCGCCCTTAT
TCCCTTTTTTGCGGCATTTTGCCTTCCTGTTTTTGCTCACCCAGAAACGCTGGTGAAAGTAAAAGATGCT
GAAGATCAGTTGGGTGCACGAGTGGGTTACATCGAACTGGATCTCAACAGCGGTAAGATCCTTGAGAGTT
TTCGCCCCGAAGAACGTTTTCCAATGATGAGCACTTTTAAAGTTCTGCTATGTGGCGCGGTATTATCCCG
TGTTGACGCCGGGCAAGAGCAACTCGGTCGCCGCATACACTATTCTCAGAATGACTTGGTTGAGTACTCA
CCAGTCACAGAAAAGCATCTTACGGATGGCATGACAGTAAGAGAATTATGCAGTGCTGCCATAACCATGA
GTGATAACACTGCGGCCAACTTACTTCTGACAACGATCGGAGGACCGAAGGAGCTAACCGCTTTTTTGCA
CAACATGGGGGATCATGTAACTCGCCTTGATCGTTGGGAACCGGAGCTGAATGAAGCCATACCAAACGAC
GAGCGTGACACCACGATGCCTGTAGCAATGGCAACAACGTTGCGCAAACTATTAACTGGCGAACTACTTA
CTCTAGCTTCCCGGCAACAATTAATAGACTGGATGGAGGCGGATAAAGTTGCAGGACCACTTCTGCGCTC
GGCCCTTCCGGCTGGCTGGTTTATTGCTGATAAATCTGGAGCCGGTGAGCGTGGGTCTCGCGGTATCATT
GCAGCACTGGGGCCAGATGGTAAGCCCTCCCGTATCGTAGTTATCTACACGACGGGGAGTCAGGCAACTA
TGGATGAACGAAATAGACAGATCGCTGAGATAGGTGCCTCACTGATTAAGCATTGGTAACTGTCAGACCA
AGTTTACTCATATATACTTTAGATTGATTTAAAACTTCATTTTTAATTTAAAAGGATCTAGGTGAAGATC
CTTTTTGATAATCTCATGACCAAAATCCCTTAACGTGAGTTTTCGTTCCACTGAGCGTCAGACCCCGTAG
AAAAGATCAAAGGATCTTCTTGAGATCCTTTTTTTCTGCGCGTAATCTGCTGCTTGCAAACAAAAAAACC
ACCGCTACCAGCGGTGGTTTGTTTGCCGGATCAAGAGCTACCAACTCTTTTTCCGAAGGTAACTGGCTTC
AGCAGAGCGCAGATACCAAATACTGTTCTTCTAGTGTAGCCGTAGTTAGGCCACCACTTCAAGAACTCTG
TAGCACCGCCTACATACCTCGCTCTGCTAATCCTGTTACCAGTGGCTGCTGCCAGTGGCGATAAGTCGTG
TCTTACCGGGTTGGACTCAAGACGATAGTTACCGGATAAGGCGCAGCGGTCGGGCTGAACGGGGGGTTCG
TGCACACAGCCCAGCTTGGAGCGAACGACCTACACCGAACTGAGATACCTACAGCGTGAGCTATGAGAAA
GCGCCACGCTTCCCGAAGGGAGAAAGGCGGACAGGTATCCGGTAAGCGGCAGGGTCGGAACAGGAGAGCG
CACGAGGGAGCTTCCAGGGGGAAACGCCTGGTATCTTTATAGTCCTGTCGGGTTTCGCCACCTCTGACTT
GAGCGTCGATTTTTGTGATGCTCGTCAGGGGGGCGGAGCCTATGGAAAAACGCCAGCAACGCGGCCTTTT
TACGGTTCCTGGCCTTTTGCTGGCCTTTTGCTCACATGTTCTTTCCTGCGTTATCCCCTGATTCTGTGGA
TAACCGTATTACCGCCTTTGAGTGAGCTGATACCGCTCGCCGCAGCCGAACGACCGAGCGCAGCGAGTCA
GTGAGCGAGGAAGCGGAAGAGCGCCCAATACGCAAACCGCCTCTCCCCGCGCGTTGGCCGATTCATTAAT
GCAGCTGGCACGACAGGTTTCCCGACTGGAAAGCGGGCAGTGAGCGCAACGCAATTAATGTGAGTTAGCT
CACTCATTAGGCACCCCAGGCTTTACACTTTATGCTTCCGGCTCGTATGTTGTGTGGAATTGTGAGCGGA
TAACAATTTCACACAGGAAACAGCTATGACATGATTACGAATTCGAGCTCGGTACCCGGGGATCCCCCGG
GCTGCAGGAATTCGATATCGTCCATTCCGACAGCATCGCCAGTCACTATGGCGTGCTGCTAGCGCTATAT
GCGTTGATGCAATTTCTATGCGCACCCGTTCTCGGAGCACTGTCCGACCGCTTTGGCCGCCGCCCAGTCC
TGCTCGCTTCGCTACTTGGAGCCACTATCGACTACGCGATCATGGCGACCACACCCGTCCTGTGGATCGA
TAATTCTCCATAATAGTTCTGTTATTTATAATCTCCAGCACTAATAAATGCTATACGTATATTTGTACAC
AATATAATTTCAGAATTTATATTGCTACCATGACTGTCTGAGAATTGGGGGAATAACTTGATAATTGTTG
GGATTCCATTGTTCGTAAACGCAATAATATTAGGTATATAGAAGATACTAAATGTTCTCTCCGAGGATAT
AGGAATGCTCACAATGGAATCGATATATTTCTACATAATAGTATTGAGATTATTCCTCTTTTAGTTTTAT
ATAATTCATTATCCTATTACATTATCAATCCTTGCATTTCAGCTTCCATTAGACTTAATGACTGTTTCTC
AATTTTTATGTCATCTTCCTGGACCTCATGTGATACTATACCAGTAGCATGAATACTACTGAATCGATGA
TACTTTAGAGTTTCATTGCAACAGTTTCAACACAGCCTGGCATGAACAGTGGTAAAAGTATTTCGTCCAC
TATTTTCGGCTACTATAAATAAATGTTTTTTTCGCATGCATGT
